>Addgene plasmid #240325 | pDonr 201_USP7_AA776-1102 | addgene full sequence | sequence record 488949 | Addgene NGS Result
GATCTCGGAAATACTCCTTTGCGGTGGGTAATTCACTGTTATCCATGAAGCCTGCTTTTTTGTACAAAGT
TGGCATTATAAAAAAGCATTGCTCATCAATTTGTTGCAACGAACAGGTCACTATCAGTCAAAATAAAATC
ATTATTTGGGGCCCGAGATCCATGCTAGCGTTAACGCGAGAGTAGGGAACTGCCAGGCATCAAATAAAAC
GAAAGGCTCAGTCGGAAGACTGGGCCTTTCGTTTTATCTGTTGTTTGTCGGTGAACGCTCTCCTGAGTAG
GACAAATCCGCCGGGAGCGGATTTGAACGTTGTGAAGCAACGGCCCGGAGGGTGGCGGGCAGGACGCCCG
CCATAAACTGCCAGGCATCAAACTAAGCAGAAGGCCATCCTGACGGATGGCCTTTTTGCGTTTCTACAAA
CTCTTCCTGGCTAGCGGTAATACGGTTATCCACAGAATCAGGGGATAACGCAGGAAAGAACATGTGAGCA
AAAGGCCAGCAAAAGGCCAGGAACCGTAAAAAGGCCGCGTTGCTGGCGTTTTTCCATAGGCTCCGCCCCC
CTGACGAGCATCACAAAAATCGACGCTCAAGTCAGAGGTGGCGAAACCCGACAGGACTATAAAGATACCA
GGCGTTTCCCCCTGGAAGCTCCCTCGTGCGCTCTCCTGTTCCGACCCTGCCGCTTACCGGATACCTGTCC
GCCTTTCTCCCTTCGGGAAGCGTGGCGCTTTCTCATAGCTCACGCTGTAGGTATCTCAGTTCGGTGTAGG
TCGTTCGCTCCAAGCTGGGCTGTGTGCACGAACCCCCCGTTCAGCCCGACCGCTGCGCCTTATCCGGTAA
CTATCGTCTTGAGTCCAACCCGGTAAGACACGACTTATCGCCACTGGCAGCAGCCACTGGTAACAGGATT
AGCAGAGCGAGGTATGTAGGCGGTGCTACAGAGTTCTTGAAGTGGTGGCCTAACTACGGCTACACTAGAA
GAACAGTATTTGGTATCTGCGCTCTGCTGAAGCCAGTTACCTTCGGAAAAAGAGTTGGTAGCTCTTGATC
CGGCAAACAAACCACCGCTGGTAGCGGTGGTTTTTTTGTTTGCAAGCAGCAGATTACGCGCAGAAAAAAA
GGATCTCAAGAAGATCCTTTGATCTTTTCTACGGGGTCTGACGCTCAGTGGAACGAAAACTCACGTTAAG
GGATTTTGGTCATGAGCTTGCGCCGTCCCGTCAAGTCAGCGTAATGCTCTGCCAGTGTTACAACCAATTA
ACCAATTCTGATTAGAAAAACTCATCGAGCATCAAATGAAACTGCAATTTATTCATATCAGGATTATCAA
TACCATATTTTTGAAAAAGCCGTTTCTGTAATGAAGGAGAAAACTCACCGAGGCAGTTCCATAGGATGGC
AAGATCCTGGTATCGGTCTGCGATTCCGACTCGTCCAACATCAATACAACCTATTAATTTCCCCTCGTCA
AAAATAAGGTTATCAAGTGAGAAATCACCATGAGTGACGACTGAATCCGGTGAGAATGGCAAAAGTTTAT
GCATTTCTTTCCAGACTTGTTCAACAGGCCAGCCATTACGCTCGTCATCAAAATCACTCGCATCAACCAA
ACCGTTATTCATTCGTGATTGCGCCTGAGCGAGACGAAATACGCGATCGCTGTTAAAAGGACAATTACAA
ACAGGAATCGAATGCAACCGGCGCAGGAACACTGCCAGCGCATCAACAATATTTTCACCTGAATCAGGAT
ATTCTTCTAATACCTGGAATGCTGTTTTTCCGGGGATCGCAGTGGTGAGTAACCATGCATCATCAGGAGT
ACGGATAAAATGCTTGATGGTCGGAAGAGGCATAAATTCCGTCAGCCAGTTTAGTCTGACCATCTCATCT
GTAACATCATTGGCAACGCTACCTTTGCCATGTTTCAGAAACAACTCTGGCGCATCGGGCTTCCCATACA
AGCGATAGATTGTCGCACCTGATTGCCCGACATTATCGCGAGCCCATTTATACCCATATAAATCAGCATC
CATGTTGGAATTTAATCGCGGCCTCGACGTTTCCCGTTGAATATGGCTCATAACACCCCTTGTATTACTG
TTTATGTAAGCAGACAGTTTTATTGTTCATGATGATATATTTTTATCTTGTGCAATGTAACATCAGAGAT
TTTGAGACACGGGCCAGAGCTGCAGCTGGATGGCAAATAATGATTTTATTTTGACTGATAGTGACCTGTT
CGTTGCAACAAATTGATAAGCAATGCTTTCTTATAATGCCAACTTTGTACAAGAAAGCTGGGTTTTAGTT
ATGGATTTTAATGGCCTTTTCAAGGTAAGTGTAGCGACTCCTCTTTGGGGCTTTGTTGAAGTGGTCGAGC
CCTAGCCAAGGCCGAGGATGAGACATATTACCGGGCTGTGGCTCAAAGTCTTTCAAATTTACTTCATACT
CGTCTTCATTTATGTACTGGTGTCGGCCCATCATTACAATTGCAAATTTAAACTTCTCAAACTCCTTCTC
CTGGATGTCCAGCAGGCTCTGGATTCGCTTCATCACTTCTCGAAAATGCTCGCCCTGGTGTATCCTCAGC
AAAAACGGGATTCCGAACGTTCCGAAGACCTCTTTGTGGAAATGCGCCACTGTGACAAGCATCTCATTCT
CTTTGTCTATGTCCACCTGGTCCAAAGGGATTTCCTCTATTCGAAACGTCCGGCTCGTTGCAGGAGATAA
ACATTCTAATAGTTCATCTTCTTGATGAACACCAATGATTTTGTAGCTTACAATTTCTAGCAGCCTAAGT
TTCCCTGATGCTTTCTCCCCAAGCTCCACGGCCTTTTTACATTCTTCTAACAGGTCCCGGACACACCCAT
GCTTGTCTGGATATAGTGTTATTTCCTCTTCCCTAAATTGGCTGTTTAACCATATACATTTAAAACTTCG
CCTGTTCTCAAAGTCTGTGATTTTCATCTTAAGCTGCTGATAGTAAAGTTTCTTAGGTTGTCTAGGCTTG
AAGAACTGTAGAAGATCTCTTAAAGTACCTTCATAATTATGTCTAAGAGGATTACCTGGGCCATCCCTAT
AACCTTGAGACTTGAAAAACTGCAGCAACATTGGATCTGTGTTGAGCCTCTGTGCAACTGTCTTTGCAAC
CTGAAAATAATTCATTCTATTTGATAACGTAACCACAAATCCAGGATCATTAGGGATTGTTTTATCACAG
AAAATGACATCAACGCGGTGGTAGA
Features (pLannotate 1.2.2; 7 found; start..end, strand, type, name):
     49..148     -  protein_bind   attL1: mutant version of attL; recombination site for the Gateway® LR reaction LR Clonase™
    204..247     -  terminator     rrnB T1 terminator: Escherichia coli rrnB; transcription terminator T1 from the E. coli rrnB gene
    379..406     +  terminator     rrnB T2 terminator: transcription terminator T2 from the E. coli rrnB gene
    541..1129    -  rep_origin     ori: high-copy-number ColE1/pMB1/pBR322/pUC origin of replication
   1272..2081    -  CDS            KanR: aminoglycoside phosphotransferase; aph(3')-Ia; confers resistance to kanamycin in bacteria or G418 (Geneticin®) in eukaryotes
   2204..2303    +  protein_bind   attL2: mutant version of attL; recombination site for the Gateway® LR reaction LR Clonase™
   2308..43      -  CDS            USP7 (fragment) (across the origin): UBP7_HUMAN - Also known as HAUSP. Experimental evidence at protein level: Swiss-Prot protein existence level 1. (Microbial infection) Contributes to the overall stabilization and trans-activation capability of the herpesvirus 1 trans-acting transcriptional protein ICP0/VMW110 during HSV-1 infection. From Homo sapiens (Human).
