[The description below was written by a language model from this plasmid's Addgene catalogue record and pLannotate feature annotations shown in this document.]
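Description:
pDonr 201_USP7_AA776-1102 is a Gateway entry clone built on the pDonr 201 backbone. It carries a C-terminal fragment of human USP7 (also known as HAUSP), a deubiquitinating enzyme, spanning amino acids 776 to 1102. The catalogue's purpose line names USP13 for this fragment, but the plasmid name, the gene field, the Entrez entry and the sequence-based annotation all identify the insert as USP7, so the USP13 mention appears to be an error in the record. The sequenced plasmid is small, about 3.2 kb. It is maintained in E. coli through a high-copy ColE1/pUC-type origin, with selection by a kanamycin resistance gene (aminoglycoside phosphotransferase).

The USP7 fragment lies between attL1 and attL2, the recombination sites produced when a PCR product or attB-flanked insert is recombined into a donor vector. These sites let LR Clonase move the coding sequence directionally into any attR-containing destination vector. The rrnB T1 and T2 transcription terminators sit just outside the attL1 side of the cassette, where they shield the insert from read-through transcription from the backbone. Although the catalogue classes the vector as bacterial expression, no promoter, epitope tag or reporter is annotated, so the plasmid acts as a shuttle or storage clone rather than an expression construct. Expression elements and fusion tags would come from the chosen destination vector.

The associated publication concerns proteomic identification of USP7 substrates and USP7 specificity. This suggests the truncation is one of a set of domain-deletion constructs for mapping which regions of USP7 mediate substrate binding, though the record does not state this directly.
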