Addgene plasmid #240325: pDonr 201_USP7_AA776-1102
Purpose: Entry vector for Gateway with USP13 (AA776-1102)
Depositing lab: Junjie Chen. Depositing organization: University of Texas MD Anderson Cancer Center. Publication: USP7 substrates identified by proteomics analysis reveal the specificity of USP7. Nie L, Wang C, Liu X, Teng H, Li S, Huang M, Feng X, Pei G, Hang Q, Zhao Z, Gan B, Ma L, Chen J. Genes Dev. 2022 Sep 1;36(17-18):1016-1030. doi: 10.1101/gad.349848.122. Epub 2022 Oct 27. PubMed 36302555.
Backbone
  Vector backbone: pDonr 201
  Vector type: Bacterial Expression
Growth in bacteria
  Bacterial resistance: Kanamycin, 50 μg/mL
  Growth temperature: 37°C
  Growth strain: DH5alpha
  Copy number: High Copy
Gene/Insert
  Gene/Insert name: USP7
  Species: H. sapiens (human)
  Mutation: AA776-1102
  Entrez Gene: USP7 (a.k.a. C16DELp13.2, DEL16P13.2, HAFOUS, HAUSP, TEF1)
  Cloning method: Gateway Cloning
Terms and licenses: Academic/Nonprofit Terms; Industry Terms: Not Available to Industry
How to cite: pDonr 201_USP7_AA776-1102 was a gift from Junjie Chen (Addgene plasmid # 240325 ; http://n2t.net/addgene:240325 ; RRID:Addgene_240325)
